>Addgene plasmid #72479 | pJK520 | depositor full sequence | sequence record 132532 | pJK520 sequence 3092 bps
TCGCGCGTTTCGGTGATGACGGTGAAAACCTCTGACACATGCAGCTCCCGGAGACGGTCACAGCTTGTCT
GTAAGCGGATGCCGGGAGCAGACAAGCCCGTCAGGGCGCGTCAGCGGGTGTTGGCGGGTGTCGGGGCTGG
CTTAACTATGCGGCATCAGAGCAGATTGTACTGAGAGTGCACCATATGAAGGTACGTGTAACCGTCATGC
TGAAGGACGGTGTTCTGGACCCGCAGGGCAAGGCCATCAGCCACGCATTGCAGACACTTGGTTTTGAAGG
CGTGCACGATGTGCGCGTGGGTAAGGTGATTGAACTGGATCTGCCGGGTGCCAAAGCCGAGGAAGCCCAG
AAAAAGGCCGATGCCATGGCGCGTGATCTGCTAGCCAACCTGGTGATTGAAGATTACTCTGTAGAGGTGG
TGGAATGAGCCACCACCACCACCACCACAAGCGCACCCTTCTTATAGCGCTGGCATTGGCATGCGCGGCA
CCGGGCTTGGCCCATGCCCAGCGCATTGCGCCCATGAAGGCAGGTAACTTTGCCCGCCTTTGTACGCGCG
CCACTAGTGCTGGCATTTGCGATGCCTATATTGGCGGCCTGACGGATGGGGTCTCTCTTTCCAAAATCAA
TGATCGGAACGAGGGGGATCCTTCTGCGCCTGCTGGTTTTTGTGTTCCCGCTACAGAAACCATGCCCGTT
ATGCGCTCCAAGGTACTTACCTGGCTGAAAGCGCATTCTGAAACACTGGACAAGCCGGTTGGTGAAAGTG
TTTTTGCCGCCCTGCACGCCTCTTATCCGTGCAGTGTGAAAAAATGAAAGCAGCAATTATCGTATTCCCC
GGTACCCTCGAGAAGCTTGGCGTAATCATGGTCATAGCTGTTTCCTGTGTGAAATTGTTATCCGCTCACA
ATTCCACACAACATACGAGCCGGAAGCATAAAGTGTAAAGCCTGGGGTGCCTAATGAGTGAGCTAACTCA
CATTAATTGCGTTGCGCTCACTGCCCGCTTTCCAGTCGGGAAACCTGTCGTGCCAGCTGCATTAATGAAT
CGGCCAACGCGCGGGGAGAGGCGGTTTGCGTATTGGGCGCTCTTCCGCTTCCTCGCTCACTGACTCGCTG
CGCTCGGTCGTTCGGCTGCGGCGAGCGGTATCAGCTCACTCAAAGGCGGTAATACGGTTATCCACAGAAT
CAGGGGATAACGCAGGAAAGAACATGTGAGCAAAAGGCCAGCAAAAGGCCAGGAACCGTAAAAAGGCCGC
GTTGCTGGCGTTTTTCCATAGGCTCCGCCCCCCTGACGAGCATCACAAAAATCGACGCTCAAGTCAGAGG
TGGCGAAACCCGACAGGACTATAAAGATACCAGGCGTTTCCCCCTGGAAGCTCCCTCGTGCGCTCTCCTG
TTCCGACCCTGCCGCTTACCGGATACCTGTCCGCCTTTCTCCCTTCGGGAAGCGTGGCGCTTTCTCATAG
CTCACGCTGTAGGTATCTCAGTTCGGTGTAGGTCGTTCGCTCCAAGCTGGGCTGTGTGCACGAACCCCCC
GTTCAGCCCGACCGCTGCGCCTTATCCGGTAACTATCGTCTTGAGTCCAACCCGGTAAGACACGACTTAT
CGCCACTGGCAGCAGCCACTGGTAACAGGATTAGCAGAGCGAGGTATGTAGGCGGTGCTACAGAGTTCTT
GAAGTGGTGGCCTAACTACGGCTACACTAGAAGAACAGTATTTGGTATCTGCGCTCTGCTGAAGCCAGTT
ACCTTCGGAAAAAGAGTTGGTAGCTCTTGATCCGGCAAACAAACCACCGCTGGTAGCGGTGGTTTTTTTG
TTTGCAAGCAGCAGATTACGCGCAGAAAAAAAGGATCTCAAGAAGATCCTTTGATCTTTTCTACGGGGTC
TGACGCTCAGTGGAACGAAAACTCACGTTAAGGGATTTTGGTCATGAGATTATCAAAAAGGATCTTCACC
TAGATCCTTTTAAATTAAAAATGAAGTTTTAAATCAATCTAAAGTATATATGAGTAAACTTGGTCTGACA
GTTACCAATGCTTAATCAGTGAGGCACCTATCTCAGCGATCTGTCTATTTCGTTCATCCATAGTTGCCTG
ACTCCCCGTCGTGTAGATAACTACGATACGGGAGGGCTTACCATCTGGCCCCAGTGCTGCAATGATACCG
CGAGACCCACGCTCACCGGCTCCAGATTTATCAGCAATAAACCAGCCAGCCGGAAGGGCCGAGCGCAGAA
GTGGTCCTGCAACTTTATCCGCCTCCATCCAGTCTATTAATTGTTGCCGGGAAGCTAGAGTAAGTAGTTC
GCCAGTTAATAGTTTGCGCAACGTTGTTGCCATTGCTACAGGCATCGTGGTGTCACGCTCGTCGTTTGGT
ATGGCTTCATTCAGCTCCGGTTCCCAACGATCAAGGCGAGTTACATGATCCCCCATGTTGTGCAAAAAAG
CGGTTAGCTCCTTCGGTCCTCCGATCGTTGTCAGAAGTAAGTTGGCCGCAGTGTTATCACTCATGGTTAT
GGCAGCACTGCATAATTCTCTTACTGTCATGCCATCCGTAAGATGCTTTTCTGTGACTGGTGAGTACTCA
ACCAAGTCATTCTGAGAATAGTGTATGCGGCGACCGAGTTGCTCTTGCCCGGCGTCAATACGGGATAATA
CCGCGCCACATAGCAGAACTTTAAAAGTGCTCATCATTGGAAAACGTTCTTCGGGGCGAAAACTCTCAAG
GATCTTACCGCTGTTGAGATCCAGTTCGATGTAACCCACTCGTGCACCCAACTGATCTTCAGCATCTTTT
ACTTTCACCAGCGTTTCTGGGTGAGCAAAAACAGGAAGGCAAAATGCCGCAAAAAAGGGAATAAGGGCGA
CACGGAAATGTTGAATACTCATACTCTTCCTTTTTCAATATTATTGAAGCATTTATCAGGGTTATTGTCT
CATGAGCGGATACATATTTGAATGTATTTAGAAAAATAAACAAATAGGGGTTCCGCGCACATTTCCCCGA
AAAGTGCCACCTGACGTCTAAGAAACCATTATTATCATGACATTAACCTATAAAAATAGGCGTATCACGA
GGCCCTTTCGTC
Features (pLannotate 1.2.2; 10 found; start..end, strand, type, name):
    137..188     +  misc_feature   bom (fragment): basis of mobility region from pBR322
    430..448     +  CDS            9xHis (fragment): 9xHis affinity tag
    895..911     -  protein_bind   lac operator: The lac repressor binds to the lac operator to inhibit transcription in E. coli. This inhibition can be relieved by adding lactose or isopropyl-β-D-thiogalactopyranoside (IPTG). lac repressor encoded by lacI
    919..949     -  promoter       lac promoter: promoter for the E. coli lac operon
    964..985     -  protein_bind   CAP binding site: CAP binding activates transcription in the presence of cAMP. E. coli catabolite activator protein
    998..1090    -  CDS            lacI (fragment): lac repressor; lacI; The lac repressor binds to the lac operator to inhibit transcription in E. coli. This inhibition can be relieved by adding lactose or isopropyl-β-D-thiogalactopyranoside (IPTG).
   1273..1861    -  rep_origin     ori: high-copy-number ColE1/pMB1/pBR322/pUC origin of replication
   2032..2892    -  CDS            AmpR: β-lactamase; bla; confers resistance to ampicillin, carbenicillin, and related antibiotics
   2893..2997    -  promoter       AmpR promoter: bla
   3092..35      +  CDS            rop (fragment) (across the origin): Rop protein, which maintains plasmids at low copy number; rop
