[The description below was written by a language model from this plasmid's Addgene catalogue record and pLannotate feature annotations shown in this document.]
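Description:
pJK520 is a small (about 3.1 kb) gene-synthesis plasmid built on the pUC57 cloning backbone, intended as a storage and subcloning source in E. coli rather than as an expression vector. It replicates from the high-copy ColE1/pUC-type origin and is selected with ampicillin through the β-lactamase (AmpR) gene and its native promoter. The backbone was modified by removing an NdeI–NdeI segment spanning vector and insert, which the record says deleted 150 bp of vector, including the lacZ promoter and the M13-forward primer site. The automated annotation nevertheless detects a lac promoter, lac operator and CAP binding site on the reverse strand downstream of the insert, so the catalogue note and feature table do not fully agree on this point. Short hits to bom, rop and lacI are only fragments and are unlikely to be functional.

The payload is a synthetic segment of the Acetobacter aceti 1023 purSQL operon, originally placed at the EcoRV site, which was destroyed during cloning. It carries two synthetic genes: purS, encoding the small subunit of formylglycinamidine ribonucleotide synthetase (AaPurS), an enzyme of de novo purine biosynthesis, followed by orfY, a hypothetical protein from the same operon fitted with an N-terminal His6 tag (H6AaOrfY) for affinity purification. The only insert feature picked up by annotation is a histidine-tag fragment, consistent with that tag. No promoter is recorded for either gene. The region 3′ of orfY includes partial purQ sequence, which the depositor notes is needed for cassette cloning, indicating that the plasmid serves as an intermediate for moving these genes into other constructs.
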