Addgene plasmid #72479: pJK520
Purpose: Encodes Acetobacter aceti 1023 formylglycinamidine ribonucleotide synthetase small subunit (AaPurS); hypothetical protein with N-terminal His6 tag (H6AaOrfY), synthetic gene
Depositing lab: T. J. Kappock. Depositing organization: Purdue University.
Backbone
  Vector backbone: pUC57
  Backbone size w/o insert (bp): 2710
  Total vector size (bp): 3092
  Modifications to backbone: removed NdeI (vector) - NdeI (insert) segment, deleting 150 bp of vector (including lacZ promoter and M13-forward primer binding site)
  Vector type: Gene synthesis
Growth in bacteria
  Bacterial resistance: Ampicillin, 100 μg/mL
  Growth temperature: 37°C
  Growth strain: DH5alpha
  Copy number: High Copy
Gene/Insert 1
  Gene/Insert name: formylglycinamidine ribonucleotide synthetase, small subunit (alt names: purS; AZ09_06375)
  Species: Acetobacter aceti 1023
  Mutation: synthetic gene
  GenBank ID: KDE20458
  Promoter: n/a
  Cloning method: Restriction Enzyme; 5′ cloning site EcoRV (destroyed during cloning); 3′ cloning site n/a (unknown if destroyed)
  Sequencing primers: 5′ none (AmpR); 3′ n/a
Gene/Insert 2
  Gene/Insert name: hypothetical protein in purSQL operon (alt names: OrfY; AZ09_06380)
  Species: Acetobacter aceti 1023
  Mutation: synthetic gene
  GenBank ID: KDE20459
  Promoter: none
  Tag / fusion protein: His6 (N terminal on insert)
  Cloning method: Restriction Enzyme; 5′ cloning site n/a (unknown if destroyed); 3′ cloning site EcoRV (destroyed during cloning)
  Sequencing primers: 5′ n/a; 3′ M13-reverse
Terms and licenses: Academic/Nonprofit Terms; Industry Terms: Not Available to Industry
Depositor comments: The region 3' to the orfY gene includes partial sequence of purQ needed for cassette cloning.
How to cite: pJK520 was a gift from T. J. Kappock (Addgene plasmid # 72479 ; http://n2t.net/addgene:72479 ; RRID:Addgene_72479)
