>Addgene plasmid #72479 | pJK520 | addgene partial sequence | sequence record 135800 | pBRforEco 5'-AATAGGCGTATCACGAGGC-3'
AAACCTCTGACACATGCAGCTCCCGGAGACGGTCACAGCTTGTCTGTAAGCGGATGCCGGGAGCAGACAA
GCCCGTCAGGGCGCGTCAGCGGGTGTTGGCGGGTGTCGGGGCTGGCTTAACTATGCGGCATCAGAGCAGA
TTGTACTGAGAGTGCACCATATGAAGGTACGTGTAACCGTCATGCTGAAGGACGGTGTTCTGGACCCGCA
GGGCAAGGCCATCAGCCACGCATTGCAGACACTTGGTTTTGAAGGCGTGCACGATGTGCGCGTGGGTAAG
GTGATTGAACTGGATCTGCCGGGTGCCAAAGCCGAGGAAGCCCAGAAAAAGGCCGATGCCATGGCGCGTG
ATCTGCTAGCCAACCTGGTGATTGAAGATTACTCTGTAGAGGTGGTGGAATGAGCCACCACCACCACCAC
CACAAGCGCACCCTTCTTATAGCGCTGGCATTGGCATGCGCGGCACCGGGCTTGGCCCATGCCCAGCGCA
TTGCGCCCATGAAGGCAGGTAACTTTGCCCGCCTTTGTACGCGCGCCACTAGTGCTGGCATTTGCGATGC
CTATATTGGCGGCCTGACGGATGGGGTCTCTCTTTCCAAAATCAATGATCGGAACGAGGGGGATCCTTCT
GCGCCTGCTGGTTTTTGTGTTCCCGCTACAGAAACCATGCCCGTTATGCGCTCCAAGGTACTTACCTGGC
TGAAAGCGCATTCTGAAACACTGGACAAGCCGGTTGGTGAAAGTGTTTTTGCCGCCCTGCACGCCTCTTA
TCCGTGCAGTGTGAAAAAATGAAAGCAGCAATTATCGTATTCCCCGGTACCCTCGAGAAGCTTGGCGTAA
TCATGGTCATAGCTGTTTCCTGTGTGAAATTGTTATCCGCTCACAATTCCACACAACATACGAGCCGGAA
GCATAAAGTGTAAAGCCTGGGGTGCCTAATGAGTGAGCTAACTCACATTAATTGCGTTGCGCTCACTGCC
CGCTTTCCAGTCGGGAAACCTGTCGTGCCAGCTGCATTAATGAATCGGCCAACGCGCGGGGAGAGGCGGT
TTGCGTATTGGGCGCTCTTCCGCTTCCT
