>Addgene plasmid #72479 | pJK520 | addgene partial sequence | sequence record 135801 | M13-Rev 5'-CAGGAAACAGCTATGACC-3'
GGTACCGGGGAATACGATAATTGCTGCTTTCATTTTTTCACACTGCACGGATAAGAGGCGTGCAGGGCGG
CAAAAACACTTTCACCAACCGGCTTGTCCAGTGTTTCAGAATGCGCTTTCAGCCAGGTAAGTACCTTGGA
GCGCATAACGGGCATGGTTTCTGTAGCGGGAACACAAAAACCAGCAGGCGCAGAAGGATCCCCCTCGTTC
CGATCATTGATTTTGGAAAGAGAGACCCCATCCGTCAGGCCGCCAATATAGGCATCGCAAATGCCAGCAC
TAGTGGCGCGCGTACAAAGGCGGGCAAAGTTACCTGCCTTCATGGGCGCAATGCGCTGGGCATGGGCCAA
GCCCGGTGCCGCGCATGCCAATGCCAGCGCTATAAGAAGGGTGCGCTTGTGGTGGTGGTGGTGGTGGCTC
ATTCCACCACCTCTACAGAGTAATCTTCAATCACCAGGTTGGCTAGCAGATCACGCGCCATGGCATCGGC
CTTTTTCTGGGCTTCCTCGGCTTTGGCACCCGGCAGATCCAGTTCAATCACCTTACCCACGCGCACATCG
TGCACGCCTTCAAAACCAAGTGTCTGCAATGCGTGGCTGATGGCCTTGCCCTGCGGGTCCAGAACACCGT
CCTTCAGCATGACGGTTACACGTACCTTCATATGGTGCACTCTCAGTACAATCTGCTCTGATGCCGCATA
GTTAAGCCAGCCCCGACACCCGCCAACACCCGCTGACGCGCCCTGACGGGCTTGTCTGCTCCCGGCATCC
GCTTACAGACAAGCTGTGACCGTCTCCGGGAGCTGCATGTGTCAGAGGTTTTCACCGTCATCA
